>Addgene plasmid #202862 | Salsa-BC21-P1B9 | addgene full sequence | sequence record 413404 | Addgene NGS Result
AGCGCCCAATACGCAAACCGCCTCTCCCCGCGCGTTGGCCGATTCATTAATGCAGTCGAGGGATCTCCAT
AAGAGAAGAGGGACAGCTATGACTGGGAGTAGTCAGGAGAGGAGGAAAAATCTGGCTAGTAAAACATGTA
AGGAAAATTTTAGGGATGTTAAAGAAAAAAATAACACAAAACAAAATATAAAAAAAATCTAACCTCAAGT
CAAGGCTTTTCTATGGAATAAGGAATGGACAGCAGGGGGCTGTTTCATATACTGATGACCTCTTTATAGC
CAACCTTTGTTCATGGCAGCCAGCATATGGGCATATGTTGCCAAACTCTAAACCAAATACTCATTCTGAT
GTTTTAAATGATTTGCCCTCCCATATGTCCTTCCGAGTGAGAGACACAAAAAATTCCAACACACTATTGC
AATGAAAATAAATTTCCTTTATTAGCCAGAAGTCAGATGCTCAAGGGGCTTCATGATGTCCCCATAATTT
TTGGCAGAGGGAAAAAGATCGATCTCAGTGGTATTTGTGAGCCAGGGCATTGGCCACACCAGCCACCACC
TTCTGATAGGCAGCCTGCACCTGAGGAGTGAATTCTTTGCCAAAATGATGAGACAGCACAACAACCAGCA
CGTTGCCCAGGAGCTGTAGGAAAGAGAAGAAGGCATGAACATGGTTAGCAGAGGGGCCCGGTTTGGACTC
AGAGTATTTTATCCTCATCTCAAACAGTGTATATCATTGTAACCATAAAGAGAAAGGCAGGATGATGACC
AGGGTGTAGTTGTTTCTACCAATAAGAATATTTCCACGCCAGCCAGAATTTATATGCAGAAATATTCTAC
CTTATCATTTAATTATAACAATTGTTCTCTAAAACTGTGCTGAAGTACAATATAATATACCCTGATTGCC
TTGAAAAAAAAGTGATTAGAGAAAGTACTTACAATCTGACAAATAAACAAAAGTGAATTTAAAAATTCGT
TACAAATGCAAGCTAAAGTTTAACGAAAAAGTTACAGAAAATGAAAAGAAAATAAGAGGAGACAATGGTT
GTCAACAGAGTAGAAAGTGAAAGAAACAAAATTATCATGAGGGTCCATGGTGATACAAGGGACATCTTCC
CATTCTAAACAACACCCTGAAAACTTTGCCCCCTCCATATAACATGAATTTTACAATAGCGAAAAAGAAA
GAACAATCAAGGGTCCCCAAACTCACCCTGAAGTTCTCAGCTCTAGAGATATCGTCGAGGCCGCGCTAGC
GTTTAAACTGTCGACCTTAATTAAGAGATCTGCTCGAGGCGCGTCAGCTGACTAGAGGATCCCCGGGTAC
CGAGCTCGAATTCGGGGCCGCGGAGGCTGGATCGGTCCCGGTGTCTTCTATGGAGGTCAAAACAGCGTGG
ATGGCGTCTCCAGGCGATCTGACGGTTCACTAAACGAGCTCTGCTTATATAGGCCTCCCACCGTACACGC
CTACCTCGACCCGGGTACCGAGCTCGACTTTCACTTTTCTCTATCACTGATAGGGAGTGGTAAACTCGAC
TTTCACTTTTCTCTATCACTGATAGGGAGTGGTAAACTCGACTTTCACTTTTCTCTATCACTGATAGGGA
GTGGTAAACTCGACTTTCACTTTTCTCTATCACTGATAGGGAGTGGTAAACTCGACTTTCACTTTTCTCT
ATCACTGATAGGGAGTGGTAAACTCGACCTATATAAGCAGAGCTCGTTTAGTGAACCGTCAGATCGCCTG
GAGACGCCATCCACGCTGTTTTGACCTCCATAGAAGACACCGGGACCGATCCAGCCTCCGCGGCCCCGAA
TTCCTGCAGCGGCCGCTCTAGAACTAGTGGATCCCCGCGGATGGTGAGCAAGGGCGAGGAGCTGTTCACC
GGGGTGGTGCCCATCCTGGTCGAGCTGGACGGCGACGTAAACGGCCACAAGTTCAGCGTGTCCGGCGAGG
GCGAGGGCGATGCCACCTACGGCAAGCTGACCCTGAAGTTCATCTGCACCACCGGCAAGCTGCCCGTGCC
CTGGCCCACCCTCGTGACCACCCTGACCTACGGCGTGCAGTGCTTCAGCCGCTACCCCGACCACATGAAG
CAGCACGACTTCTTCAAGTCCGCCATGCCCGAAGGCTACGTCCAGGAGCGCACCATCTTCTTCAAGGACG
ACGGCAACTACAAGACCCGCGCCGAGGTGAAGTTCGAGGGCGACACCCTGGTGAACCGCATCGAGCTGAA
GGGCATCGACTTCAAGGAGGACGGCAACATCCTGGGGCACAAGCTGGAGTACAACTACAACAGCCACAAC
GTCTATATCATGGCCGACAAGCAGAAGAACGGCATCAAGGTGAACTTCAAGATCCGCCACAACATCGAGG
ACGGCAGCGTGCAGCTCGCCGACCACTACCAGCAGAACACCCCCATCGGCGACGGCCCCGTGCTGCTGCC
CGACAACCACTACCTGAGCACCCAGTCCGCCCTGAGCAAAGACCCCAACGAGAAGCGCGATCACATGGTC
CTGCTGGAGTTCGTGACCGCCGCCGGGATCACTCTCGGCATGGACGAGCTGTACAAGTAATCTTCGCCGG
GAATTCGATATCAAGCTTGTCGACCTAGTTCTAGAGGATCCAGACATGATAAGATACATTGATGAGTTTG
GACAAACCACAACTAGAATGCAGTGAAAAAAATGCTTTATTTGTGAAATTTGTGATGCTATTGCTTTATT
TGTAACCATTATAAGCTGCAATAAACAAGTTAACAACAACAATTGCATTCATTTTATGTTTCAGGTTCAG
GGGGAGGTGTGGGAGGTTTTTTAAAGCAAGTAAAACCTCTACAAATGTGGTATGGCTGATTATGATCCTG
CAAGCCTCGTCGTCCTGGCCGGACCACGCTATCTGTGCAAGGTCCCCGGCCCCGGACGCGCGCTCCATGA
GCAGAGCGCCCGCCGCCGAGGCGAAGACTCGGGCGGCGCCCTGCCCGTCCCACCAGGTCAACAGGCGGTA
ACCGGCCTCTTCATCGGGAATGCGCGCGACCTTCAGCATCGCCGGCATGTCCCCCTGGCGGACGGGAAGT
ATCCAGCTCGACCAAGCTGGCCGCGTCGAGTGAAGACGAAAGGGCCTCGTGATACGCCTATTTTTATAGG
TTAATGTCATGATAATAATGGTTTCTTAGACGTCAGGTGGCACTTTTCGGGGAAATGTGCGCGGAACCCC
TATTTGTTTATTTTTCTAAATACATTCAAATATGTATCCGCTCATGAGACAATAACCCTGATAAATGCTT
CAATAATATTGAAAAAGGAAGAGTATGAGTATTCAACATTTCCGTGTCGCCCTTATTCCCTTTTTTGCGG
CATTTTGCCTTCCTGTTTTTGCTCACCCAGAAACGCTGGTGAAAGTAAAAGATGCTGAAGATCAGTTGGG
TGCACGAGTGGGTTACATCGAACTGGATCTCAACAGCGGTAAGATCCTTGAGAGTTTTCGCCCCGAAGAA
CGTTTTCCAATGATGAGCACTTTTAAAGTTCTGCTATGTGGCGCGGTATTATCCCGTGTTGACGCCGGGC
AAGAGCAACTCGGTCGCCGCATACACTATTCTCAGAATGACTTGGTTGAGTACTCACCAGTCACAGAAAA
GCATCTTACGGATGGCATGACAGTAAGAGAATTATGCAGTGCTGCCATAACCATGAGTGATAACACTGCG
GCCAACTTACTTCTGACAACGATCGGAGGACCGAAGGAGCTAACCGCTTTTTTGCACAACATGGGGGATC
ATGTAACTCGCCTTGATCGTTGGGAACCGGAGCTGAATGAAGCCATACCAAACGACGAGCGTGACACCAC
GATGCCTGTAGCAATGGCAACAACGTTGCGCAAACTATTAACTGGCGAACTACTTACTCTAGCTTCCCGG
CAACAATTAATAGACTGGATGGAGGCGGATAAAGTTGCAGGACCACTTCTGCGCTCGGCCCTTCCGGCTG
GCTGGTTTATTGCTGATAAATCTGGAGCCGGTGAGCGTGGGTCTCGCGGTATCATTGCAGCACTGGGGCC
AGATGGTAAGCCCTCCCGTATCGTAGTTATCTACACGACGGGGAGTCAGGCAACTATGGATGAACGAAAT
AGACAGATCGCTGAGATAGGTGCCTCACTGATTAAGCATTGGTAACTGTCAGACCAAGTTTACTCATATA
TACTTTAGATTGATTTAAAACTTCATTTTTAATTTAAAAGGATCTAGGTGAAGATCCTTTTTGATAATCT
CATGACCAAAATCCCTTAACGTGAGTTTTCGTTCCACTGAGCGTCAGACCCCGTAGAAAAGATCAAAGGA
TCTTCTTGAGATCCTTTTTTTCTGCGCGTAATCTGCTGCTTGCAAACAAAAAAACCACCGCTACCAGCGG
TGGTTTGTTTGCCGGATCAAGAGCTACCAACTCTTTTTCCGAAGGTAACTGGCTTCAGCAGAGCGCAGAT
ACCAAATACTGTTCTTCTAGTGTAGCCGTAGTTAGGCCACCACTTCAAGAACTCTGTAGCACCGCCTACA
TACCTCGCTCTGCTAATCCTGTTACCAGTGGCTGCTGCCAGTGGCGATAAGTCGTGTCTTACCGGGTTGG
ACTCAAGACGATAGTTACCGGATAAGGCGCAGCGGTCGGGCTGAACGGGGGGTTCGTGCACACAGCCCAG
CTTGGAGCGAACGACCTACACCGAACTGAGATACCTACAGCGTGAGCTATGAGAAAGCGCCACGCTTCCC
GAAGGGAGAAAGGCGGACAGGTATCCGGTAAGCGGCAGGGTCGGAACAGGAGAGCGCACGAGGGAGCTTC
CAGGGGGAAACGCCTGGTATCTTTATAGTCCTGTCGGGTTTCGCCACCTCTGACTTGAGCGTCGATTTTT
GTGATGCTCGTCAGGGGGGCGGAGCCTATGGAAAAACGCCAGCAACGCGGCCTTTTTACGGTTCCTGGCC
TTTTGCTGGCCTTTTGCTCACATGTTCTTTCCTGCGTTATCCCCTGATTCTGTGGATAACCGTATTACCG
CCTTTGAGTGAGCTGATACCGCTCGCCGCAGCCGAACGACCGAGCGCAGCGAGTCAGTGAGCGAGGAAGC
GGAAG
Features (pLannotate 1.2.2; 17 found; start..end, strand, type, name):
      2..55      +  CDS            lacI (fragment): lac repressor; lacI; The lac repressor binds to the lac operator to inhibit transcription in E. coli. This inhibition can be relieved by adding lactose or isopropyl-β-D-thiogalactopyranoside (IPTG).
    388..443     -  polyA_signal   β-globin poly(A) signal: rabbit β-globin polyadenylation signal (Gil and Proudfoot, 1987)
    518..640     -  CDS            HBB: HBB_COLGU - Experimental evidence at transcript level: Swiss-Prot protein existence level 2. Involved in oxygen transport from the lung to the various peripheral tissues. From Colobus guereza (Mantled guereza) (Eastern black-and-white colobus monkey).
    644..1216    -  intron         β-globin intron: intron from rabbit β-globin gene
   1312..1343    -  misc_feature   MCS (fragment): pUC18/19 multiple cloning site
   1437..1475    -  promoter       minimal CMV promoter: human cytomegalovirus (CMV) immediate early promoter
   1493..1708    -  protein_bind   tetracycline response element (fragment): contains seven copies of the tetracycline operator tetO tetracycline repressor TetR
   1708..1753    +  promoter       TRE3GV promoter (fragment): 3rd-generation Tet-responsive promoter that can be activated by binding of Tet-On® 3G, optimized for retroviral and lentiviral vectors
   1829..1856    +  misc_feature   MCS (fragment): pBluescript multiple cloning site
   1861..2580    +  CDS            EGFP: the original enhanced GFP (Yang et al., 1996) mammalian codon-optimized
   2590..2613    +  misc_feature   MCS (fragment): pBluescript multiple cloning site
   2627..2761    -  polyA_signal   SV40 poly(A) signal: SV40 polyadenylation signal
   2784..2867    -  CDS            large T antigen (fragment): large T antigen from SV40 (simian virus 40)
   2861..3091    -  CDS            str (fragment): STR_KLEPN - Protein inferred from homology: Swiss-Prot protein existence level 3. The aminoglycoside phosphotransferases achieve inactivation of their antibiotic substrates by phosphorylation. From Klebsiella pneumoniae.
   3210..3314    +  promoter       AmpR promoter: bla
   3315..4175    +  CDS            AmpR: β-lactamase; bla; confers resistance to ampicillin, carbenicillin, and related antibiotics
   4346..4934    +  rep_origin     ori: high-copy-number ColE1/pMB1/pBR322/pUC origin of replication
