[The description below was written by a language model from this plasmid's Addgene catalogue record and pLannotate feature annotations shown in this document.]
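Description:
Salsa-BC21-P1B9 is a mammalian expression plasmid built on the pCER206 backbone that serves as one member of a set of barcoded reporter plasmids for PRESTO-Salsa, a highly multiplexed assay for screening GPCR bioactivity. It is about 5.1 kb, is propagated in E. coli from a high-copy ColE1/pUC-type origin, and is selected with ampicillin through the bla (AmpR) gene and its native promoter. No mammalian selection marker is annotated, which suggests transient use, although the record does not say so explicitly.

The payload is a synthetic insert of roughly 730 bp, EGFP/BC21, placed under a tetracycline response element. The feature table shows a central block of tetO repeats flanked by divergent minimal promoters, an arrangement resembling a bidirectional Tet-responsive unit. On one side, a TRE3G-type promoter fragment drives the mammalian codon-optimized EGFP coding sequence. This is followed by a short polylinker region and an SV40 polyadenylation signal annotated on the opposite strand. The barcode itself is not annotated, but the BsrGI and HindIII cloning sites suggest it lies at the 3′ end of EGFP, where it would be carried in the reporter transcript. On the other side, a minimal CMV promoter faces a polylinker fragment, a rabbit β-globin intron, a β-globin exon fragment and a β-globin poly(A) signal, with no coding sequence annotated in that arm. Short lacI, SV40 large T and streptomycin-resistance fragments appear to be backbone remnants.

In use, a tetracycline-controlled transactivator would bind the TRE and induce the barcoded EGFP transcript. How that transactivator is released upon receptor activation is not given in the record. The unique barcode (BC21) presumably allows the reporter output tied to one receptor to be distinguished from others in a pooled experiment.
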