Addgene plasmid #202862: Salsa-BC21-P1B9
Purpose: Expression of barcoded reporter plasmid for PRESTO-Salsa; EGFP/BC21
Depositing lab: Noah Palm. Depositing organization: Yale University. Publication: Highly multiplexed bioactivity screening reveals human and microbiota metabolome-GPCRome interactions. Chen H, Rosen CE, Gonzalez-Hernandez JA, Song D, Potempa J, Ring AM, Palm NW. Cell. 2023 Jul 6;186(14):3095-3110.e19. doi: 10.1016/j.cell.2023.05.024. Epub 2023 Jun 14. PubMed 37321219.
Backbone
  Vector backbone: pCER206
  Vector type: Mammalian Expression
Growth in bacteria
  Bacterial resistance: Ampicillin, 100 μg/mL
  Growth temperature: 37°C
  Growth strain: DH5alpha
  Copy number: High Copy
Gene/Insert
  Gene/Insert name: EGFP/BC21
  Species: Synthetic
  Insert size (bp): 730
  Promoter: Tet Response Element (TRE)
  Cloning method: Restriction Enzyme; 5′ cloning site BsrGI (not destroyed); 3′ cloning site HindIII (not destroyed)
  Sequencing primers: 5′ Custom primer (GAAGCGCGATCACATGG)
Terms and licenses: Academic/Nonprofit Terms; Industry Terms: Not Available to Industry
How to cite: Salsa-BC21-P1B9 was a gift from Noah Palm (Addgene plasmid # 202862 ; http://n2t.net/addgene:202862 ; RRID:Addgene_202862)
