>Addgene plasmid #202862 | Salsa-BC21-P1B9 | depositor partial sequence | sequence record 393735 | BC21
TCTTCGCCGG
